Addgene plasmid #57328: mKikGR-PCNA-19-SV40NLS-4
Purpose: Localization: Nucleus, Excitation: 507 / 583, Emission: 517 / 593
Depositing lab: Michael Davidson. Depositing organization: Florida State University, Tallahassee.
Backbone
  Vector backbone: mKikGR
  Backbone size w/o insert (bp): 4750
  Vector type: Mammalian Expression
  Selectable markers: Neomycin (select with G418)
Growth in bacteria
  Bacterial resistance: Kanamycin, 50 μg/mL
  Growth temperature: 37°C
  Growth strain: DH5alpha
  Copy number: High Copy
Gene/Insert
  Gene/Insert name: PCNA-19 SV40NLS (alt name: NM_002592.2)
  Species: H. sapiens (human)
  Entrez Gene: PCNA (a.k.a. ATLD2)
  Promoter: CMV
  Tag / fusion protein: mKikGR
  Cloning method: Unknown
  Sequencing primers: 5′ CMV-F; 3′ SV40pA-R
Terms and licenses: Academic/Nonprofit Terms; Industry Terms
Depositor comments: . Excitation = 507 / 583; Emission = 517 / 593
How to cite: mKikGR-PCNA-19-SV40NLS-4 was a gift from Michael Davidson (Addgene plasmid # 57328 ; http://n2t.net/addgene:57328 ; RRID:Addgene_57328)
