[The description below was written by a language model from this plasmid's Addgene catalogue record.]
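Description:
mKikGR-PCNA-19-SV40NLS-4 is a mammalian expression plasmid built on an mKikGR fluorescent-protein backbone (about 4.75 kb without the insert). It encodes a fusion between the monomeric photoconvertible protein mKikGR and human PCNA (proliferating cell nuclear antigen), together with an SV40 nuclear localization signal. Expression is driven by the CMV promoter, a strong constitutive promoter in most mammalian cell lines. The use of an SV40 polyA reverse sequencing primer suggests the transcript ends at an SV40 polyadenylation signal. The plasmid is propagated in E. coli at high copy number under kanamycin selection, and it carries a neomycin resistance marker so that stably transfected mammalian cells can be selected with G418. The origin of replication and the cloning method are not stated. The numbers in the name probably refer to linker lengths between the fusion parts, but the record does not explain them or give the exact order of the parts.

The construct is intended as a nuclear localization marker. PCNA is the sliding clamp of the DNA replication machinery and concentrates at replication sites during S phase, so fluorescent PCNA fusions are widely used to visualize the nucleus and replication foci and to follow cell-cycle progression in living cells. The SV40 NLS reinforces nuclear import of the fusion. mKikGR has two spectral states, listed here as excitation/emission of 507/517 nm (green) and 583/593 nm (red). Proteins of this class are generally switched from green to red by violet or near-UV illumination. This allows a chosen subpopulation of the tagged protein, or selected nuclei, to be optically highlighted and tracked over time, and it also suits photoactivation-based super-resolution imaging.
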