>Addgene plasmid #57328 | mKikGR-PCNA-19-SV40NLS-4 | depositor partial sequence | sequence record 88459 | insert sequence
GACGTCAGATCCGCTAGCCACCATGGATCCAAAAAAGAAGAGAAAGGTAGATCCAAAAAAGAAGAGAAAG
GTAGATCCAAAAAAGAAGAGAAAGGTACCGGTCGCCACCATGGTGAGTGTGATTACATCAGAAATGAAGA
TCGAGCTGCGTATGGAAGGCTCTGTAAACGGGCACAAGTTCGTGATTACAGGGAAAGGAAGTGGCAGACC
TTACGAGGGAACACAGACTGTGGACCTGACAGTCATAGAGGGCGGACCTCTTCCTTTTGCTTTCGATATC
CTGACAACAGCATTCCATTACGGCAACCGGGTATTTGTCGAATACCCAGAAGAAATAGTAGACTACTTCA
AGCAGTTGTTTCCTGAGGGTTATTCTTGGGAACGAAGCATGAGTTACGAAGACGGGGGAATTTGCCTCGC
CACAAACAATATAACGATGAAGAAAGACGGCAGCAACACTTTTGTCAATGAAATTCGATTTGATGGTACA
AACTTTCCTGCCAATGGTCCAGTTATGCAGAGGAAGACCGTCAAATGGGAGCCATCCACTGAGAAAATGT
ATGTGCGTGATGGAGTGCTGAAGGGTGATGTTGAAATGGCTCTGTTGCTTGAAGGAGGTGGCCATTACCG
ATGTGACTTCAGAACTACTTACAAAGCAAAGAAGGTTGTCCAGTTGCCAGACTATCACTACGTGGATCAT
CAAATGGAGATAACAAGCCATGACAAGGATTACAACAAGGTTAAGGCGTATGAACATGCTAAGGCTTATT
CCGGGACCTACAGGGGCGCCAAGTATGAATTTGAAGCCTCCGGAGAAGGGCAAGGGCAAGGGCAAGGGCC
GGGCCGCGGCTACGCGTATCGATCCATGTTCGAGGCGCGCCTGGTCCAGGGCTCCATCCTCAAGAAGGTG
TTGGAGGCACTCAAGGACCTCATCAACGAGGCCTGCTGGGATATTAGCTCCAGCGGTGTAAACCTGCAGA
GCATGGACTCGTCCCACGTCTCTTTGGTGCAGCTCACCCTGCGGTCTGAGGGCTTCGACACCTACCGCTG
CGACCGCAACCTGGCCATGGGCGTGAACCTCACCAGTATGTCCAAAATACTAAAATGCGCCGGCAATGAA
GATATCATTACACTAAGGGCCGAAGATAACGCGGATACCTTGGCGCTAGTATTTGAAGCACCAAACCAGG
AGAAAGTTTCAGACTATGAAATGAAGTTGATGGATTTAGATGTTGAACAACTTGGAATTCCAGAACAGGA
GTACAGCTGTGTAGTAAAGATGCCTTCTGGTGAATTTGCACGTATATGCCGAGATCTCAGCCATATTGGA
GATGCTGTTGTAATTTCCTGTGCAAAAGACGGAGTGAAATTTTCTGCAAGTGGAGAACTTGGAAATGGAA
ACATTAAATTGTCACAGACAAGTAATGTCGATAAAGAGGAGGAAGCTGTTACCATAGAGATGAATGAACC
AGTTCAACTAACTTTTGCACTGAGGTACCTGAACTTCTTTACAAAAGCCACTCCACTCTCTTCAACGGTG
ACACTCAGTATGTCTGCAGATGTACCCCTTGTTGTAGAGTATAAAATTGCGGATATGGGACACTTAAAAT
ACTACTTGGCTCCCAAGATCGAGGATGAAGAAGGATCTTAGGGATCCACCGGATCTAGATAACTGATCAT
AATCAGCCATACCACATT
