>Addgene plasmid #57328 | mKikGR-PCNA-19-SV40NLS-4 | addgene partial sequence | sequence record 124113 | mKikGR-F 5'-TGAAATGGCTCTGTTGCTTG-3'
GCAAAGAAGGTTGTCCAGTTGCCAGACTATCACTACGTGGATCATCAAATGGAGATAACAAGCCATGACA
AGGATTACAACAAGGTTAAGGCGTATGAACATGCTAAGGCTTATTCCGGGACCTACAGGGGCGCCAAGTA
TGAATTTGAAGCCTCCGGAGAAGGGCAAGGGCAAGGGCAAGGGCCGGGCCGCGGCTACGCGTATCGATCC
ATGTTCGAGGCGCGCCTGGTCCAGGGCTCCATCCTCAAGAAGGTGTTGGAGGCACTCAAGGACCTCATCA
ACGAGGCCTGCTGGGATATTAGCTCCAGCGGTGTAAACCTGCAGAGCATGGACTCGTCCCACGTCTCTTT
GGTGCAGCTCACCCTGCGGTCTGAGGGCTTCGACACCTACCGCTGCGACCGCAACCTGGCCATGGGCGTG
AACCTCACCAGTATGTCCAAAATACTAAAATGCGCCGGCAATGAAGATATCATTACACTAAGGGCCGAAG
ATAACGCGGATACCTTGGCGCTAGTATTTGAAGCACCAAACCAGGAGAAAGTTTCAGACTATGAAATGAA
GTTGATGGATTTAGATGTTGAACAACTTGGAATTCCAGAACAGGAGTACAGCTGTGTAGTAAAGATGCCT
TCTGGTGAATTTGCACGTATATGCCGAGATCTCAGCCATATTGGAGATGCTGTTGTAATTTCCTGTGCAA
AAGACGGAGTGAAATTTTCTGCAAGTGGAGAACTTGGAAATGGAAACATTAAATTGTCACAGACAAGTAA
TGTCGATAAAGAGGAGGAAGCTGTTACCATAGAGATGAATGAACCAGTTCAACTAACTTTTGCACTGAGG
TACCTGAACT
