>Addgene plasmid #57328 | mKikGR-PCNA-19-SV40NLS-4 | addgene partial sequence | sequence record 124743 | CMV-F 5'-CGCAAATGGGCGGTAGGCGTG-3'
TTTAGTGAACCGTCAGATCCGCTAGCCACCATGGATCCAAAAAAGAAGAGAAAGGTAGATCCAAAAAAGA
AGAGAAAGGTAGATCCAAAAAAGAAGAGAAAGGTACCGGTCGCCACCATGGTGAGTGTGATTACATCAGA
AATGAAGATCGAGCTGCGTATGGAAGGCTCTGTAAACGGGCACAAGTTCGTGATTACAGGGAAAGGAAGT
GGCAGACCTTACGAGGGAACACAGACTGTGGACCTGACAGTCATAGAGGGCGGACCTCTTCCTTTTGCTT
TCGATATCCTGACAACAGCATTCCATTACGGCAACCGGGTATTTGTCGAATACCCAGAAGAAATAGTAGA
CTACTTCAAGCAGTTGTTTCCTGAGGGTTATTCTTGGGAACGAAGCATGAGTTACGAAGACGGGGGAATT
TGCCTCGCCACAAACAATATAACGATGAAGAAAGACGGCAGCAACACTTTTGTCAATGAAATTCGATTTG
ATGGTACAAACTTTCCTGCCAATGGTCCAGTTATGCAGAGGAAGACCGTCAAATGGGAGCCATCCACTGA
GAAAATGTATGTGCGTGATGGAGTGCTGAAGGGTGATGTTGAAATGGCTCTGTTGCTTGAAGGAGGTGGC
CATTACCGATGTGACTTCAGAACTACTTACAAAGCAAAGAAGGTTGTCCAGTTGCCAGACTATCACTACG
TGGATCATCAAATGGAGATAACAAGCCATGACAAGGATTACAACAAGGTTAAGGCGTATGAACATGCTAA
GGCTTATTCCGGGACCTACAGGGGCGCCAAGTATGAATTT
